>Addgene plasmid #217608 | DVA_pBR322_AF | addgene full sequence | sequence record 442035 | Addgene NGS Result
GGTAACAGGATTAGCAGAGCGAGGTATGTAGGCGGTGCTACAGAGTTCTTGAAGTGGTGGCCTAACTACG
GCTACACTAGAAGGACAGTATTTGGTATCTGCGCTCTGCTGAAGCCAGTTACCTTCGGAAAAAGAGTTGG
TAGCTCTTGATCCGGCAAACAAACCACCGCTGGTAGCGGTGGTTTTTTTGTTTGCAAGCAGCAGATTACG
CGCAGAAAAAAAGGATCTCAAGAAGATCCTTTGATCTTTTCTACCGGTCCGTCCAAAAAAAAAGGCTCCA
AAAGGAGCCTTTAATTGTATCGGTGATTACCAATGCTTAATCAGTGAGGCACCTATCTCAGCGATCTGTC
TATTTCGTTCATCCATAGTTGCCTGACTCCCCGTCGTGTAGATAACTACGATACGGGAGGGCTTACCATC
TGGCCCCAGTGCTGCAATGATACCGCGCGACCCACGCTCACCGGCTCCAGATTTATCAGCAATAAACCAG
CCAGCCGGAAGGGCCGAGCGCAGAAGTGGTCCTGCAACTTTATCCGCCTCCATCCAGTCTATTAATTGTT
GCCGGGAAGCTAGAGTAAGTAGTTCGCCAGTTAATAGTTTGCGCAACGTTGTTGCCATTGCTACAGGCAT
CGTGGTGTCACGCTCGTCGTTTGGTATGGCTTCATTCAGCTCCGGTTCCCAACGATCAAGGCGAGTTACA
TGATCCCCCATGTTGTGCAAAAAAGCGGTTAGCTCCTTCGGTCCTCCGATCGTTGTCAGAAGTAAGTTGG
CCGCAGTGTTATCACTCATGGTTATGGCAGCACTGCATAATTCTCTTACTGTCATGCCATCCGTAAGATG
CTTTTCTGTGACTGGTGAGTACTCAACCAAGTCATTCTGAGAATAGTGTATGCGGCGACCGAGTTGCTCT
TGCCCGGCGTCAATACGGGATAATACCGCGCCACATAGCAGAACTTTAAAAGTGCTCATCATTGGAAAAC
GTTCTTCGGGGCGAAAACTCTCAAGGATCTTACCGCTGTTTAGATCCAGTTCGATGTAACCCACTCGTGC
ACCCAACTGATCTTCAGCATCTTTTACTTTCACCAGCGTTTCTGGGTGAGCAAAAACAGGAAGGCAAAAT
GCCGCAAAAAAGGGAATAAGGGCGACACGGAAATGTTGAATACTCATACTCTTCCTTTTTCAATATTATT
GAAGCATTTATCAGGGTTATTGTCTCATGAGCGGATACATATTTGAATGTATTTAGAAAAATAAACAAAT
AGGGGTTCCGCGCACATTTCCCCGAAAAGTGCCACCTGACGTCTAAGAAACCATTATTATCATGACATTA
ACCTATAAAAATAGGCGTATCACGAGGCAGAATTTCAGATAAAAAAAATCCTTAGCTTTCGCTAAGGATG
ATTTCTGGAATTCGCGGCCGCTTCTAGAGACTAGTGGAGGTCTCAGGAGATGTCTTCCCTGCACCATATG
CGGTGTGAAATACCGCACAGATGCGTAAGGAGAAAATACCGCATCAGGCGCCATTCGCCATTCAGGCTGC
GCAACTGTTGGGAAGGGCGATCGGTGCGGGCCTCTTCGCTATTACGCCAGCTGGCGAAAGGGGGATGTGC
TGCAAGGCGATTAAGTTGGGTAACGCCAGGGTTTTCCCAGTCACGACGTTGTAAAACGACGGCCAGTGAA
TTCGAGCTCGGTACCCGGGGATCCTCTAGAGTCGACCTGCAGGCATGCAAGCTTGGCGTAATCATGGTCA
TAGCTGTTTCCTGTGTGAAATTGTTATCCGCTCACAATTCCACACAACATACGAGCCGGAAGCATAAAGT
GTAAAGCCTGGGGTGCCTAATGAGTGAGCTAACTCACATTAATTGCGTTGCGCTCACTGCCCGCTTTCCA
GTCGGGAAACCTGTCGTGCCAGCTGCATTAATGAATCGGCCAACGCGCGGGGGTTAAGAAGACGTCGCTA
GAGACCTTCTAACACCTACATCTGTATTAACGAAGCGCTGGCATTGACCCTGAGTGATTTTTCTCTGGTC
CCGCCGCATCCATACCGCCAGTTGTTTACCCTCACAACGTTCCAGTAACCGGGCATGTTCATCATCAGTA
ACCCGTATCGTGAGCATCCTCTCTCGTTTCATCGGTATCATTACCCCATGAACAGAAATCCCCCTTACAC
GGAGGCATCAGTGACCAAACAGGAAAAAACCGCCCTTAACATGGCCCGCTTTATCAGAAGCCAGACATTA
ACGCTTCTGGAGAAACTCAACGAGCTGGACGCGGATGAACAGGCAGACATCTGTGAATCGCTTCACGACC
ACGCTGATGAGCTTTACCGCAGCTGCCTCGCGCGTTTCGGTGATGACGGTGAAAACCTCTGACACATGCA
GCTCCCGGCGACGGTCACAGCTTGTCTGTAAGCGGATGCCGGGAGCAGACAAGCCCGTCAGGGCGCGTCA
GCGGGTGTTGGCGGGTGTCGGGGCGCAGCCATGACCCAGTCACGTAGCGATAGCGGAGTGTATACTGGCT
TAACTATGCGGCATCAGAGCAGATTGTACTGAGAGTGCACCATTGCGGTGTGAAATACCGCACAGATGCG
TAAGGAGAAAATACCGCATCAGGCGCTCTTCCGCTTCCTCGCTCACTGACTCGCTGCGCTCGGTCGTTCG
GCTGCGGCGAGCGGTATCAGCTCACTCAAAGGCGGTAATACGGTTATCCACAGAATCAGGGGATAACGCA
GGAAAGAACATGTGAGCAAAAGGCCAGCAAAAGGCCAGGAACCGTAAAAAGGCCGCGTTGCTGGCGTTTT
TCCATAGGCTCCGCCCCCCTGACGAGCATCACAAAAATCGACGCTCAAGTCAGAGGTGGCGAAACCCGAC
AGGACTATAAAGATACCAGGCGTTTCCCCCTGGAAGCTCCCTCGTGCGCTCTCCTGTTCCGACCCTGCCG
CTTACCGGATACCTGTCCGCCTTTCTCCCTTCGGGAAGCGTGGCGCTTTCTCATAGCTCACGCTGTAGGT
ATCTCAGTTCGGTGTAGGTCGTTCGCTCCAAGCTGGGCTGTGTGCACGAACCCCCCGTTCAGCCCGACCG
CTGCGCCTTATCCGGTAACTATCGTCTTGAGTCCAACCCGGTAAGACACGACTTATCGCCACTGGCAGCA
GCCACT
Features (pLannotate 1.2.2; 16 found; start..end, strand, type, name):
    262..301     -  terminator     fd terminator: central terminator from bacteriophage fd (Otsuka and Kunisawa, 1982)
    307..1167    -  CDS            AmpR: β-lactamase; bla; confers resistance to ampicillin, carbenicillin, and related antibiotics
   1168..1272    -  promoter       AmpR promoter: bla
   1362..1405    -  terminator     bacterial terminator: putative bacterial transcription terminator
   1408..1429    +  misc_feature   BioBrick prefix: BioBrick prefix for parts that do not start with "ATG"
   1460..1518    +  misc_feature   bom (fragment): basis of mobility region from pBR322
   1524..1681    -  CDS            lacZα (fragment): LacZα fragment of β-galactosidase; lacZ fragment
   1678..1734    +  misc_feature   MCS: pUC18/19 multiple cloning site
   1771..1787    -  protein_bind   lac operator: The lac repressor binds to the lac operator to inhibit transcription in E. coli. This inhibition can be relieved by adding lactose or isopropyl-β-D-thiogalactopyranoside (IPTG). lac repressor encoded by lacI
   1795..1825    -  promoter       lac promoter: promoter for the E. coli lac operon
   1840..1861    -  protein_bind   CAP binding site: CAP binding activates transcription in the presence of cAMP. E. coli catabolite activator protein
   1874..1942    -  CDS            lacI (fragment): lac repressor; lacI; The lac repressor binds to the lac operator to inhibit transcription in E. coli. This inhibition can be relieved by adding lactose or isopropyl-β-D-thiogalactopyranoside (IPTG).
   2031..2141    -  CDS            mbeC (fragment): MBEC_ECOLX - Experimental evidence at protein level: Swiss-Prot protein existence level 1. Required for efficient mobilization of ColE1 plasmid and is thus essential to promote the specific transfer of the plasmid during conjugation. Probably functions by inducing DNA bending, helping the MbeA relaxase to melt the DNA around the nic site and cleave the phosphodiester bond. Binds specifically double-stranded DNA (dsDNA) containing the ColE1 oriT but does not recognize the inverted repeat (IR). From Escherichia coli.
   2181..2372    +  CDS            rop: Rop protein, which maintains plasmids at low copy number; rop
   2474..2613    +  misc_feature   bom: basis of mobility region from pBR322
   2799..231     -  rep_origin     ori (across the origin): high-copy-number ColE1/pMB1/pBR322/pUC origin of replication
