[The description below was written by a language model from this plasmid's Addgene catalogue record and pLannotate feature annotations shown in this document.]
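Description:
DVA_pBR322_AF is an empty destination vector for CIDAR MoClo (Golden Gate-type modular) assembly in E. coli, built on the DVA backbone and classed as a synthetic biology vector. The sequenced record is 3,156 nt. The plasmid is selected with ampicillin through a β-lactamase (AmpR) gene driven by its native bla promoter and followed by a phage fd terminator. It replicates from a pBR322-type ColE1/pMB1 origin. Although the annotation software labels this origin family generically as high copy, the plasmid also carries an intact rop gene, whose product lowers copy number, which agrees with the low-copy designation in the catalogue entry. A full pBR322 bom (basis of mobility) region and short fragments of bom and mbeC are also annotated, most likely carried over with the pBR322 replicon segment.

No insert is present. The cloning position is occupied by a lacZα cassette, comprising a CAP binding site, lac promoter, lac operator, a pUC-type multiple cloning site and a lacZα fragment, with a small lacI remnant upstream. In MoClo destination vectors such a cassette normally serves as a blue/white screening placeholder that is replaced by the assembled parts. A BioBrick prefix and a putative bacterial terminator sit next to this region, the terminator helping to insulate it from the resistance cassette. According to the record, the vector provides the A and F CIDAR MoClo fusion overhangs, so it can accept either level 0 parts or level 2 multi-unit assemblies spanning A to F. The overhangs and the type IIS restriction sites that generate them are not annotated in the feature table. The vector belongs to a set of MoClo-compatible backbones made for modular protein expression in E. coli, here offering a lower-copy replicon option.
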