Addgene plasmid #217608: DVA_pBR322_AF
Purpose: (Empty Backbone) Destination vector with ampicillin resistance and pBR322 origin of replication. Carries A-F CIDAR MoClo overhangs for level 0 or 2 construct cloning.
Depositing lab: Wei Huang. Depositing organization: University of Oxford. Publication: Construction and Characterization of MoClo-Compatible Vectors for Modular Protein Expression in E. coli. Nielsen JR, Lewis MJ, Huang WE. ACS Synth Biol. 2025 Jan 12. doi: 10.1021/acssynbio.4c00564. PubMed 39801078.
Backbone
  Vector backbone: DVA
  Vector type: Synthetic Biology
Growth in bacteria
  Bacterial resistance: Ampicillin, 100 μg/mL
  Growth temperature: 37°C
  Growth strain: DH5alpha
  Copy number: Low Copy
Gene/Insert
  Gene/Insert name: None
  Mutation: None
Terms and licenses: Academic/Nonprofit Terms; Industry Terms: Not Available to Industry
How to cite: DVA_pBR322_AF was a gift from Wei Huang (Addgene plasmid # 217608 ; http://n2t.net/addgene:217608 ; RRID:Addgene_217608)
